Addgene plasmid #60732: pTSlb-N748D
Purpose: Expresses both fragments of T7 RNAP split at position 179. The N-terminal fragment is driven by PLac while the C-terminal fragment is driven by PBAD. C-terminal fragment has the point mutations N748D.
Depositing lab: Matthew Bennett. Depositing organization: Rice University. Publication: Library of synthetic transcriptional AND gates built with split T7 RNA polymerase mutants. Shis DL, Bennett MR. Proc Natl Acad Sci U S A. 2013 Mar 26;110(13):5028-33. doi: 10.1073/pnas.1220157110. Epub 2013 Mar 11. PubMed 23479654.
Backbone
  Vector backbone: pBAD33
  Backbone size w/o insert (bp): 5500
  Total vector size (bp): 7600
  Modifications to backbone: IPTG inducible promoter PLac drives expression 1-179 of split T7 RNAP while the arabinose promoter PBAD drives expression 180-880.
  Vector type: Bacterial Expression, Synthetic Biology
Growth in bacteria
  Bacterial resistance: Chloramphenicol, 25 μg/mL
  Growth temperature: 37°C
  Growth strain: DH10B
  Copy number: High Copy
Gene/Insert 1
  Gene/Insert name: Residues 1-179 of split T7 RNAP
  Species: Synthetic; T7 Phage
  Insert size (bp): 540
  Mutation: Residues 1-180 of split T7 RNAP
  GenBank ID: GI:216012
Gene/Insert 2
  Gene/Insert name: Residues 180-880 of split T7 RNAP
  Species: Synthetic
  Insert size (bp): 2118
  Mutation: Residues 180-880 of split T7 RNAP. Contains mutation N748D
  GenBank ID: GI:216012
Terms and licenses: Academic/Nonprofit Terms; Industry Terms: Not Available to Industry
How to cite: pTSlb-N748D was a gift from Matthew Bennett (Addgene plasmid # 60732 ; http://n2t.net/addgene:60732 ; RRID:Addgene_60732)
