[The description below was written by a language model from this plasmid's Addgene catalogue record and pLannotate feature annotations shown in this document.]
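Description:
pTSlb-N748D is a bacterial expression and synthetic-biology plasmid of about 7.6 kb built on the pBAD33 backbone. It carries both halves of a T7 RNA polymerase split at residue 179. The feature table shows a complete p15A origin and an intact chloramphenicol acetyltransferase gene with its cat promoter, consistent with the chloramphenicol selection listed. It also shows an f1 origin and only remnants of β-lactamase, a ColE1-type origin, the tetracycline resistance gene and IS1, which are typical backbone leftovers rather than functional markers. The catalogue lists the plasmid as high copy, whereas p15A is generally considered a medium-copy origin compatible with ColE1 plasmids. No araC or lacI coding sequence is annotated, so the record does not show whether these regulators are plasmid-borne or supplied by the host.

The two polymerase fragments are arranged divergently. The N-terminal piece (roughly 540 bp, residues 1–179, though one catalogue field says 1–180) lies on the reverse strand downstream of a region containing two lac operators, matching the IPTG-inducible PLac described, and ends at a T7Te terminator. The C-terminal piece (about 2.1 kb, residues 180–880) lies on the forward strand behind an araBAD promoter fragment and is followed by the rrnB T1 and T2 terminators. It carries the N748D substitution. A short GFP-like fragment is annotated between the two cassettes, and the record does not explain its role.

Because active polymerase forms only when both fragments are made, transcription from a T7-type promoter requires IPTG and arabinose together, giving a transcriptional AND gate. The associated publication describes a library of such gates built from split T7 RNA polymerase mutants, of which this N748D version is one member.
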