Features (pLannotate 1.2.2; 25 found; start..end, strand, type, name):
     96..212     +  promoter       araBAD promoter (fragment): araBAD; promoter of the L-arabinose operon of E. coli; the araC regulatory gene is transcribed in the opposite direction (Guzman et al., 1995)
    288..315     -  terminator     T7Te terminator: phage T7 early transcription terminator
    371..907     -  CDS            RPOL_BPT7 (fragment): Experimental evidence at protein level: Swiss-Prot protein existence level 1. Highly processive DNA-dependent RNA polymerase that catalyzes the transcription of class II and class III viral genes. Recognizes a specific promoter sequence and enters first into an 'abortive phase' where very short transcripts are synthesized and released before proceeding to the processive transcription of long RNA chains. Unwinds the double-stranded DNA to expose the coding strand for templating. Participates in the initiation of viral DNA replication presumably by making primers accessible to the DNA polymerase
    958..974     -  protein_bind   lac operator: The lac repressor binds to the lac operator to inhibit transcription in E. coli. This inhibition can be relieved by adding lactose or isopropyl-β-D-thiogalactopyranoside (IPTG). lac repressor encoded by lacI
    991..1007    -  protein_bind   lac operator: The lac repressor binds to the lac operator to inhibit transcription in E. coli. This inhibition can be relieved by adding lactose or isopropyl-β-D-thiogalactopyranoside (IPTG). lac repressor encoded by lacI
   1036..1068    -  promoter       araBAD promoter (fragment): araBAD; promoter of the L-arabinose operon of E. coli; the araC regulatory gene is transcribed in the opposite direction (Guzman et al., 1995)
   1072..1329    -  CDS            (3-F)Tyr-EGFP (fragment): (3-F)Tyr-EGFP is a basic (constitutively fluorescent) green fluorescent protein published in 2004, derived from Aequorea victoria.
   1329..1439    +  promoter       araBAD promoter (fragment): araBAD; promoter of the L-arabinose operon of E. coli; the araC regulatory gene is transcribed in the opposite direction (Guzman et al., 1995)
   1500..3611    +  CDS            RPOL_BPT7 (fragment): Experimental evidence at protein level: Swiss-Prot protein existence level 1. Highly processive DNA-dependent RNA polymerase that catalyzes the transcription of class II and class III viral genes. Recognizes a specific promoter sequence and enters first into an 'abortive phase' where very short transcripts are synthesized and released before proceeding to the processive transcription of long RNA chains. Unwinds the double-stranded DNA to expose the coding strand for templating. Participates in the initiation of viral DNA replication presumably by making primers accessible to the DNA polymerase
   3615..3644    +  misc_feature   MCS (fragment): pUC18/19 multiple cloning site
   3728..3843    +  ncRNA          5S rRNA: Accession: RF00001 - 5S ribosomal RNA
   3847..3933    +  terminator     rrnB T1 terminator: Escherichia coli rrnB; transcription terminator T1 from the E. coli rrnB gene
   4025..4052    +  terminator     rrnB T2 terminator: transcription terminator T2 from the E. coli rrnB gene
   4071..4162    +  promoter       AmpR promoter: bla
   4163..4278    +  CDS            AmpR (fragment): β-lactamase; bla; confers resistance to ampicillin, carbenicillin, and related antibiotics
   4279..4573    +  CDS            bla(M) (fragment): β-lactamase lacking the signal sequence; bla(M); allows cytosolic expression of β-lactamase
   4616..5071    +  rep_origin     f1 ori (sequence partly withheld): f1 bacteriophage origin of replication; arrow indicates direction of (+) strand synthesis
   5182..5415    +  rep_origin     ori (fragment): high-copy-number ColE1/pMB1/pBR322/pUC origin of replication
   5626..6285    -  CDS            CmR: chloramphenicol acetyltransferase; cat; confers resistance to chloramphenicol
   6286..6388    -  promoter       cat promoter: promoter of the E. coli cat gene encoding chloramphenicol acetyltransferase
   6509..6652    +  mobile_element IS1 (fragment): prokaryotic transposable element IS1
   6771..6826    -  rep_origin     RSF ori (fragment): Plasmids containing the RSF 1030 origin of replication can be propagated in E. coli cells that contain additional plasmids with compatible origins.
   6914..7459    -  rep_origin     p15A ori: Plasmids containing the medium-copy-number p15A origin of replication can be propagated in E. coli cells that contain a second plasmid with the ColE1 origin.
   7492..7612    -  CDS            TcR (fragment): tetracycline efflux protein; tet; confers resistance to tetracycline
   7622..6       +  promoter       tet promoter (fragment) (across the origin): E. coli promoter for tetracycline efflux protein gene
>Addgene plasmid #60732 | pTSlb-N748D | addgene full sequence | sequence record 99421
ATCGATGCATAATGTGCCTGTCAAATGGACGAAGCAGGGATTCTGCAAACCCTATGCTACTCCGTCAAGC
CGTCAATTGTCTGATTCGTTACCAACAGACATTGCCGTCACTGCGTCTTTTACTGGCTCTTCTCGCTAAC
CAAACCGGTAACCCCGCTTATTAAAAGCATTCTGTAACAAAGCGGGACCAAAGCCATGACAAAAACGCGT
AATTTCAACACGAGCCAAAATAATAAAAAAGCAGGATTAATAATCTGGCTTTTTATATTCTCTCTCTAGT
ATATAAACGCAGAAAGGCCCACCCGAAGGTGAGCCAGTGTGATCCAAGCCAGCTCGATATCCGTCGGCTT
GAACGAATTGTTAGACATTACTTGTAGACGTGCCCTACGCGCTTGTTGAGTTGTTCCTCAACGTTTTTCT
TGAAGTGCTTAGCTTCAAGGTCACGGATACGACCGAAGCGAGCCTCGTCCTCAATGGCCCGACCGATTGC
GCTTGCTACAGCCTGAACGGTTGTATTGTCAGCACTGGTTAGGCAAGCCAGAGTGGTCTTAATGGTGATG
TACGCTACGGCTTCCGGCTTGATTTCTTGCAGGAACTGGAAGGCTGTCGGGCGCTTGCCGCGCTTAGCTT
TCACTTCCTCAAACCAGTCGTTGATGCGTGCAATCATCTTAGGGAGTAGGGTAGTGATGAGAGGCTTGGC
GGCAGCGTTATCCGCAACCTCACCAGCTTTAAGTTGACGCTCAAACATCTTGCGGAAGCGTGCTTCACCC
ATCTCGTAAGACTCATGCTCAAGGGCCAACTGTTCGCGAGCTAAACGCTCACCGTAATGGTCAGCCAGAG
TGTTGAACGGGATAGCAGCCAGTTCGATGTCAGAGAAGTCGTTCTTAGCGATGTTAATCGTGTTCATATT
AGAAAAAGAATGTTATTAAGTAAGTCTTTCTAGAGCTCTGTGTGAAATTGTTATCCGCTCACAATTGAAT
CTAAGTATCATTGTTATCCGCTCACAAGTCAACACTCTTTTTGATAAATTTCCTAGGACTTTTCTGCCGT
GATTATAGACACTTTTGTCGCGATGTTGTGTCTAATTTTGAAGTTAACTTTGATTCCATTCTTTTGTTTG
TCTGCCATGATGTATACATTGTGTGAGTTATAGTTGTATTCCAATTTGTGTCCAAGAATGTTTCCATCTT
CTTTAAAATCAATACCTTTTAACTCGATTCTATTAACAAGGGTATCACCTTCAAACTTGACTTCAGCACG
TGTCTTGTAGTTCCCGTCATCTTTGAAAAATATAGTTCTTTCCTGTACATAACCTTCGGGCACTCGAGAC
ATTGATTATTTGCACGGCGTCACACTTTGCTATGCCATAGCATTTTTATCCATAAGATTAGCGGATCCTA
CCTGACGCTTTTTATCGCAACTCTCTACTGTTTCTCCATACCCGTTTTTTTGGGCTAGCACTAGTGGAGC
CCTATATATAAAGATCAGGGCCAGGTATGAAAGCATTTATGCAAGTTGTCGAGGCTGACATGCTCTCTAA
GGGTCTACTCGGTGGCGAGGCGTGGTCTTCGTGGCATAAGGAAGACTCTATTCATGTAGGAGTACGCTGC
ATCGAGATGCTCATTGAGTCAACCGGAATGGTTAGCTTACACCGCCAAAATGCTGGCGTAGTAGGTCAAG
ACTCTGAGACTATCGAACTCGCACCTGAATACGCTGAGGCTATCGCAACCCGTGCAGGTGCGCTGGCTGG
CATCTCTCCGATGTTCCAACCTTGCGTAGTTCCTCCTAAGCCGTGGACTGGCATTACTGGTGGTGGCTAT
TGGGCTAACGGTCGTCGTCCTCTGGCGCTGGTGCGTACTCACAGTAAGAAAGCACTGATGCGCTACGAAG
ACGTTTACATGCCTGAGGTGTACAAAGCGATTAACATTGCGCAAAACACCGCATGGAAAATCAACAAGAA
AGTCCTAGCGGTCGCCAACGTAATCACCAAGTGGAAGCATTGTCCGGTCGAGGACATCCCTGCGATTGAG
CGTGAAGAACTCCCGATGAAACCGGAAGACATCGACATGAATCCTGAGGCTCTCACCGCGTGGAAACGTG
CTGCCGCTGCTGTGTACCGCAAGGACAAGGCTCGCAAGTCTCGCCGTATCAGCCTTGAGTTCATGCTTGA
GCAAGCCAATAAGTTTGCTAACCATAAGGCCATCTGGTTCCCTTACAACATGGACTGGCGCGGTCGTGTT
TACGCTGTGTCAATGTTCAACCCGCAAGGTAACGATATGACCAAAGGACTGCTTACGCTGGCGAAAGGTA
AACCAATCGGTAAGGAAGGTTACTACTGGCTGAAAATCCACGGTGCAAACTGTGCGGGTGTCGATAAGGT
TCCGTTCCCTGAGCGCATCAAGTTCATTGAGGAAAACCACGAGAACATCATGGCTTGCGCTAAGTCTCCA
CTGGAGAACACTTGGTGGGCTGAGCAAGATTCTCCGTTCTGCTTCCTTGCGTTCTGCTTTGAGTACGCTG
GGGTACAGCACCACGGCCTGAGCTATAACTGCTCCCTTCCGCTGGCGTTTGACGGGTCTTGCTCTGGCAT
CCAGCACTTCTCCGCGATGCTCCGAGATGAGGTAGGTGGTCGCGCGGTTAACTTGCTTCCTAGTGAAACC
GTTCAGGACATCTACGGGATTGTTGCTAAGAAAGTCAACGAGATTCTACAAGCAGACGCAATCAATGGGA
CCGATAACGAAGTAGTTACCGTGACCGATGAGAACACTGGTGAAATCTCTGAGAAAGTCAAGCTGGGCAC
TAAGGCACTGGCTGGTCAATGGCTGGCTTACGGTGTTACTCGCAGTGTGACTAAGCGTTCAGTCATGACG
CTGGCTTACGGGTCCAAAGAGTTCGGCTTCCGTCAACAAGTGCTGGAAGATACCATTCAGCCAGCTATTG
ATTCCGGCAAGGGTCTGATGTTCACTCAGCCGAATCAGGCTGCTGGATACATGGCTAAGCTGATTTGGGA
ATCTGTGAGCGTGACGGTGGTAGCTGCGGTTGAAGCAATGAACTGGCTTAAGTCTGCTGCTAAGCTGCTG
GCTGCTGAGGTCAAAGATAAGAAGACTGGAGAGATTCTTCGCAAGCGTTGCGCTGTGCATTGGGTAACTC
CTGATGGTTTCCCTGTGTGGCAGGAATACAAGAAGCCTATTCAGACGCGCTTGGATCTGATGTTCCTCGG
TCAGTTCCGCTTACAGCCTACCATTAACACCAACAAAGATAGCGAGATTGATGCACACAAACAGGAGTCT
GGTATCGCTCCTAACTTTGTACACAGCCAAGACGGTAGCCACCTTCGTAAGACTGTAGTGTGGGCACACG
AGAAGTACGGAATCGAATCTTTTGCACTGATTCACGACTCCTTCGGTACCATTCCGGCTGACGCTGCGAA
CCTGTTCAAAGCAGTGCGCGAAACTATGGTTGACACATATGAGTCTTGTGATGTACTGGCTGATTTCTAC
GACCAGTTCGCTGACCAGTTGCACGAGTCTCAATTGGACAAAATGCCAGCACTTCCGGCTAAAGGTAACT
TGAACCTCCGTGACATCTTAGAGTCGGACTTCGCGTTCGCGTAATCTAGAGTCGACCTGCAGGCATGCAA
GCTTGGCTGTTTTGGCGGATGAGAGAAGATTTTCAGCCTGATACAGATTAAATCAGAACGCAGAAGCGGT
CTGATAAAACAGAATTTGCCTGGCGGCAGTAGCGCGGTGGTCCCACCTGACCCCATGCCGAACTCAGAAG
TGAAACGCCGTAGCGCCGATGGTAGTGTGGGGTCTCCCCATGCGAGAGTAGGGAACTGCCAGGCATCAAA
TAAAACGAAAGGCTCAGTCGAAAGACTGGGCCTTTCGTTTTATCTGTTGTTTGTCGGTGAACGCTCTCCT
GAGTAGGACAAATCCGCCGGGAGCGGATTTGAACGTTGCGAAGCAACGGCCCGGAGGGTGGCGGGCAGGA
CGCCCGCCATAAACTGCCAGGCATCAAATTAAGCAGAAGGCCATCCTGACGGATGGCCTTTTTGCGTTTC
TACAAACTCTTTTGTTTATTTTTCTAAATACATTCAAATATGTATCCGCTCATGAGACAATAACCCTGAT
AAATGCTTCAATAATATTGAAAAAGGAAGAGTATGAGTATTCAACATTTCCGTGTCGCCCTTATTCCCTT
TTTTGCGGCATTTTGCCTTCCTGTTTTTGCTCACCCAGAAACGCTGGTGAAAGTAAAAGATGCTGAAGAT
CAGTTGGGGCAAACTATTAACTGGCGAACTACTTACTCTAGCTTCCCGGCAACAATTAATAGACTGGATG
GAGGCGGATAAAGTTGCAGGACCACTTCTGCGCTCGGCCCTTCCGGCTGGCTGGTTTATTGCTGATAAAT
CTGGAGCCGGTGAGCGTGGGTCTCGCGGTATCATTGCAGCACTGGGGCCAGATGGTAAGCCCTCCCGTAT
CGTAGTTATCTACACGACGGGGAGTCAGGCAACTATGGATGAACGAAATAGACAGATCGCTGAGATAGGT
GCCTCACTGATTAAGCATTGGTAACTGTCAGACCAAGTTTACTCATATATACTTTAGATTGATT
[125 nt withheld, positions 4615-4739]
C
[141 nt withheld, positions 4741-4881]
CCTTTGACGTTGGAGTCCACGTTCTTTAATAGTGGACTCTTGTTCCAAACTTGAACAACACTCAACCCTA
TCTCGGGCTATTCTTTTGATTTATAAGGGATTTTGCCGATTTCGGCCTATTGGTTAAAAAATGAGCTGAT
TTAACAAAAATTTAACGCGAATTTTAACAAAATATTAACGTTTACAATTTAAAAGGATCTAGGTGAAGAT
CCTTTTTGATAATCTCATGACCAAAATCCCTTAACGTGAGTTTTCGTTCCACTGAGCGTCAGACCCCGTA
GAAAAGATCAAAGGATCTTCTTGAGATCCTTTTTTTCTGCGCGTAATCTGCTGCTTGCAAACAAAAAAAC
CACCGCTACCAGCGGTGGTTTGTTTGCCGGATCAAGAGCTACCAACTCTTTTTCCGAAGGTAACTGGCTT
CAGCAGAGCGCAGATACCAAATACTGTCCTTCTAGTGTAGCCGTAGTTAGGCCACCACTTCAAGAACTCT
GTAGCACCGCCTACATACCTCGCTCTGCTAATCCTGTTACCAGTCAGGCATTTGAGAAGCACACGGTCAC
ACTGCTTCCGGTAGTCAATAAACCGGTAAACCAGCAATAGACATAAGCGGCTATTTAACGACCCTGCCCT
GAACCGACGACCGGGTCGAATTTGCTTTCGAATTTCTGCCATTCATCCGCTTATTATCACTTATTCAGGC
GTAGCACCAGGCGTTTAAGGGCACCAATAACTGCCTTAAAAAAATTACGCCCCGCCCTGCCACTCATCGC
AGTACTGTTGTAATTCATTAAGCATTCTGCCGACATGGAAGCCATCACAGACGGCATGATGAACCTGAAT
CGCCAGCGGCATCAGCACCTTGTCGCCTTGCGTATAATATTTGCCCATGGTGAAAACGGGGGCGAAGAAG
TTGTCCATATTGGCCACGTTTAAATCAAAACTGGTGAAACTCACCCAGGGATTGGCTGAGACGAAAAACA
TATTCTCAATAAACCCTTTAGGGAAATAGGCCAGGTTTTCACCGTAACACGCCACATCTTGCGAATATAT
GTGTAGAAACTGCCGGAAATCGTCGTGGTATTCACTCCAGAGCGATGAAAACGTTTCAGTTTGCTCATGG
AAAACGGTGTAACAAGGGTGAACACTATCCCATATCACCAGCTCACCGTCTTTCATTGCCATACGGAATT
CCGGATGAGCATTCATCAGGCGGGCAAGAATGTGAATAAAGGCCGGATAAAACTTGTGCTTATTTTTCTT
TACGGTCTTTAAAAAGGCCGTAATATCCAGCTGAACGGTCTGGTTATAGGTACATTGAGCAACTGACTGA
AATGCCTCAAAATGTTCTTTACGATGCCATTGGGATATATCAACGGTGGTATATCCAGTGATTTTTTTCT
CCATTTTAGCTTCCTTAGCTCCTGAAAATCTCGATAACTCAAAAAATACGCCCGGTAGTGATCTTATTTC
ATTATGGTGAAAGTTGGAACCTCTTACGTGCCGATCAACGTCTCATTTTCGCCAAAAGTTGGCCCAGGGC
TTCCCGGTATCAACAGGGACACCAGGATTTATTTATTCTGCGAAGTGATCTTCCGTCACAGGTATTTATT
CGGCGCAAAGTGCGTCGGGTGATGCTGCCAACTTACTGATTTAGTGTATGATGGTGTTTTTGAGGTGCTC
CAGTGGCTTCTGTTTCTATCAGCTGTCCCTCCTGTTCAGCTACTGACGGGGTGGTGCGTAACGGCAAAAG
CACCGCCGGACATCAGCGCTAGCGGAGTGTATACTGGCTTACTATGTTGGCACTGATGAGGGTGTCAGTG
AAGTGCTTCATGTGGCAGGAGAAAAAAGGCTGCACCGGTGCGTCAGCAGAATATGTGATACAGGATATAT
TCCGCTTCCTCGCTCACTGACTCGCTACGCTCGGTCGTTCGACTGCGGCGAGCGGAAATGGCTTACGAAC
GGGGCGGAGATTTCCTGGAAGATGCCAGGAAGATACTTAACAGGGAAGTGAGAGGGCCGCGGCAAAGCCG
TTTTTCCATAGGCTCCGCCCCCCTGACAAGCATCACGAAATCTGACGCTCAAATCAGTGGTGGCGAAACC
CGACAGGACTATAAAGATACCAGGCGTTTCCCCCTGGCGGCTCCCTCGTGCGCTCTCCTGTTCCTGCCTT
TCGGTTTACCGGTGTCATTCCGCTGTTATGGCCGCGTTTGTCTCATTCCACGCCTGACACTCAGTTCCGG
GTAGGCAGTTCGCTCCAAGCTGGACTGTATGCACGAACCCCCCGTTCAGTCCGACCGCTGCGCCTTATCC
GGTAACTATCGTCTTGAGTCCAACCCGGAAAGACATGCAAAAGCACCACTGGCAGCAGCCACTGGTAATT
GATTTAGAGGAGTTAGTCTTGAAGTCATGCGCCGGTTAAGGCTAAACTGAAAGGACAAGTTTTGGTGACT
GCGCTCCTCCAAGCCAGTTACCTCGGTTCAAAGAGTTGGTAGCTCAGAGAACCTTCGAAAAACCGCCCTG
CAAGGCGGTTTTTTCGTTTTCAGAGCAAGAGATTACGCGCAGACCAAAACGATCTCAAGAAGATCATCTT
ATTAATCAGATAAAATATTTGCTCATGAGCCCGAAGTGGCGAGCCCGATCTTCCCCATCGGTGATGTCGG
CGATATAGGCGCCAGCAACCGCACCTGTGGCGCCGGTGATGCCGGCCACGATGCGTCCGGCGTAGAGGAT
CTGCTCATGTTTGACAGCTTATC
