>Addgene plasmid #60732 | pTSlb-N748D | addgene partial sequence | sequence record 99418 | pBMTL-1-5 5'-tgagcggataacaatttcac-3'
CTCTTCTCGCTAACCAAACCGGTAACCCCGCTTATTAAAAGCATTCTGTAACAAAGCGGGACCAAAGCCA
TGACAAAAACGCGTAATTTCAACACGAGCCAAAATAATAAAAAAGCAGGATTAATAATCTGGCTTTTTAT
ATTCTCTCTCTAGTATATAAACGCAGAAAGGCCCACCCGAAGGTGAGCCAGTGTGATCCAAGCCAGCTCG
ATATCCGTCGGCTTGAACGAATTGTTAGACATTACTTGTAGACGTGCCCTACGCGCTTGTTGAGTTGTTC
CTCAACGTTTTTCTTGAAGTGCTTAGCTTCAAGGTCACGGATACGACCGAAGCGAGCCTCGTCCTCAATG
GCCCGACCGATTGCGCTTGCTACAGCCTGAACGGTTGTATTGTCAGCACTGGTTAGGCAAGCCAGAGTGG
TCTTAATGGTGATGTACGCTACGGCTTCCGGCTTGATTTCTTGCAGGAACTGGAAGGCTGTCGGGCGCTT
GCCGCGCTTAGCTTTCACTTCCTCAAACCAGTCGTTGATGCGTGCAATCATCTTAGGGAGTAGGGTAGTG
ATGAGAGGCTTGGCGGCAGCGTTATCCGCAACCTCACCAGCTTTAAGTTGACGCTCAAACATCTTGCGGA
AGCGTGCTTCACCCATCTCGTAAGACTCATGCTCAAGGGCCAACTGTTCGCGAGCTAAACGCTCACCGTA
ATGGTCAGCCAGAGTGTTGAACGGGATAGCAGCCAGTTCGATGTCAGAGAAGTCGTTCTTAGCGATGTTA
ATCGTGTTCATATTAGAAAAAGAATGTTATTAAG
