>Addgene plasmid #60732 | pTSlb-N748D | addgene partial sequence | sequence record 99419 | pBAD-F 5'-ATGCCATAGCATTTTTATCC-3'
TCGCAACTCTCTACTGTTTCTCCATACCCGTTTTTTTGGGCTAGCACTAGTGGAGCCCTATATATAAAGA
TCAGGGCCAGGTATGAAAGCATTTATGCAAGTTGTCGAGGCTGACATGCTCTCTAAGGGTCTACTCGGTG
GCGAGGCGTGGTCTTCGTGGCATAAGGAAGACTCTATTCATGTAGGAGTACGCTGCATCGAGATGCTCAT
TGAGTCAACCGGAATGGTTAGCTTACACCGCCAAAATGCTGGCGTAGTAGGTCAAGACTCTGAGACTATC
GAACTCGCACCTGAATACGCTGAGGCTATCGCAACCCGTGCAGGTGCGCTGGCTGGCATCTCTCCGATGT
TCCAACCTTGCGTAGTTCCTCCTAAGCCGTGGACTGGCATTACTGGTGGTGGCTATTGGGCTAACGGTCG
TCGTCCTCTGGCGCTGGTGCGTACTCACAGTAAGAAAGCACTGATGCGCTACGAAGACGTTTACATGCCT
GAGGTGTACAAAGCGATTAACATTGCGCAAAACACCGCATGGAAAATCAACAAGAAAGTCCTAGCGGTCG
CCAACGTAATCACCAAGTGGAAGCATTGTCCGGTCGAGGACATCCCTGCGATTGAGCGTGAAGAACTCCC
GATGAAACCGGAAGACATCGACATGAATCCTGAGGCTCTCACCGCGTGGAAACGTGCTGCCGCTGCTGTG
TACCGCAAGGACAAGGCTCGCAAGTCTCGCCGTATCAGCCTTGAGTTCATGCTTGAGCAAGCCAATAAGT
TTGCTAACCATAAGGCCATCTGGTTCCCTTACAACATGGACTGGCGCGGTCGTGTTTACGCTGTGTC
