>Addgene plasmid #60732 | pTSlb-N748D | addgene partial sequence | sequence record 99420 | pBAD-R 5'-GATTTAATCTGTATCAGG-3'
ACGGTGTTACTCGCAGTGTGACTAAGCGTTCAGTCATGACGCTGGCTTACGGGTCCAAAGAGTTCGGCTT
CCGTCAACAAGTGCTGGAAGATACCATTCAGCCAGCTATTGATTCCGGCAAGGGTCTGATGTTCACTCAG
CCGAATCAGGCTGCTGGATACATGGCTAAGCTGATTTGGGAATCTGTGAGCGTGACGGTGGTAGCTGCGG
TTGAAGCAATGAACTGGCTTAAGTCTGCTGCTAAGCTGCTGGCTGCTGAGGTCAAAGATAAGAAGACTGG
AGAGATTCTTCGCAAGCGTTGCGCTGTGCATTGGGTAACTCCTGATGGTTTCCCTGTGTGGCAGGAATAC
AAGAAGCCTATTCAGACGCGCTTGGATCTGATGTTCCTCGGTCAGTTCCGCTTACAGCCTACCATTAACA
CCAACAAAGATAGCGAGATTGATGCACACAAACAGGAGTCTGGTATCGCTCCTAACTTTGTACACAGCCA
AGACGGTAGCCACCTTCGTAAGACTGTAGTGTGGGCACACGAGAAGTACGGAATCGAATCTTTTGCACTG
ATTCACGACTCCTTCGGTACCATTCCGGCTGACGCTGCGAACCTGTTCAAAGCAGTGCGCGAAACTATGG
TTGACACATATGAGTCTTGTGATGTACTGGCTGATTTCTACGACCAGTTCGCTGACCAGTTGCACGAGTC
TCAATTGGACAAAATGCCAGCACTTCCGGCTAAAGGTAACTTGAACCTCCGTGACATCTTAGAGTCGGAC
TTCGCGTTCGCGTAATCTAGAGTCGACCTGCAGGCATGCAAGCTTGGCTG
